>Addgene plasmid #37406 | pTK24 | depositor full sequence | sequence record 47141 | pTK24 sequence 6716 bps
TAGTTATTAATAGTAATCAATTACGGGGTCATTAGTTCATAGCCCATATATGGAGTTCCGCGTTACATAA
CTTACGGTAAATGGCCCGCCTGGCTGACCGCCCAACGACCCCCGCCCATTGACGTCAATAATGACGTATG
TTCCCATAGTAACGCCAATAGGGACTTTCCATTGACGTCAATGGGTGGAGTATTTACGGTAAACTGCCCA
CTTGGCAGTACATCAAGTGTATCATATGCCAAGTACGCCCCCTATTGACGTCAATGACGGTAAATGGCCC
GCCTGGCATTATGCCCAGTACATGACCTTATGGGACTTTCCTACTTGGCAGTACATCTACGTATTAGTCA
TCGCTATTACCATGGTGATGCGGTTTTGGCAGTACATCAATGGGCGTGGATAGCGGTTTGACTCACGGGG
ATTTCCAAGTCTCCACCCCATTGACGTCAATGGGAGTTTGTTTTGGCACCAAAATCAACGGGACTTTCCA
AAATGTCGTAACAACTCCGCCCCATTGACGCAAATGGGCGGTAGGCGTGTACGGTGGGAGGTCTATATAA
GCAGAGCTGGTTTAGTGAACCGTCAGATCCGCTAGCGGCCACCATGCTGTGCTGTATGAGAAGAACCAAA
CAGGTTGAAAAAAATGATGACGACCAAAAGATTGGCGGCATGGTGAGCAAGGGCGAGGAGGATAACATGG
CCATCATCAAGGAGTTCATGCGCTTCAAGGTGCACATGGAGGGCTCCGTGAACGGCCACGAGTTCGAGAT
CGAGGGCGAGGGCGAGGGCCGCCCCTACGAGGGCACCCAGACCGCCAAGCTGAAGGTGACCAAGGGTGGC
CCCCTGCCCTTCGCCTGGGACATCCTGTCCCCTCAGTTCATGTACGGCTCCAAGGCCTACGTGAAGCACC
CCGCCGACATCCCCGACTACTTGAAGCTGTCCTTCCCCGAGGGCTTCAAGTGGGAGCGCGTGATGAACTT
CGAGGACGGCGGCGTGGTGACCGTGACCCAGGACTCCTCCCTGCAGGACGGCGAGTTCATCTACAAGGTG
AAGCTGCGCGGCACCAACTTCCCCTCCGACGGCCCCGTAATGCAGAAGAAGACCATGGGCTGGGAGGCCT
CCTCCGAGCGGATGTACCCCGAGGACGGCGCCCTGAAGGGCGAGATCAAGCAGAGGCTGAAGCTGAAGGA
CGGCGGCCACTACGACGCTGAGGTCAAGACCACCTACAAGGCCAAGAAGCCCGTGCAGCTGCCCGGCGCC
TACAACGTCAACATCAAGTTGGACATCACCTCCCACAACGAGGACTACACCATCGTGGAACAGTACGAAC
GCGCCGAGGGCCGCCACTCCACCGGCGGCATGGACGAGCTGTACAAGTCCGGAGGGGATCGGTGGAGCTC
CACCGGTGGCGGCCGCTCTAGAGAGAATCTTTATTTTCAGGGCGCCGCCAAATTCAAAGAAACCGCTGCT
GCTAAATTCGAACGCCAGCACATGGACAGCGGAGGTGGAGGTACTAGTCTCGAGATGAGTGCTGCAGTGA
CTGCAGGGAAGCTGGCACGGGCACCGGCCGACCCTGGGAAAGCCGGGGTCCCCGGAGTTGCAGCTCCCGG
AGCTCCGGCGGCGGCTCCACCGGCGAAAGAGATCCCGGAGGTCCTAGTGGACCCACGCAGCCGGCGGCGC
TATGTGCGGGGCCGCTTTTTGGGCAAGGGCGGCTTTGCCAAGTGCTTCGAGATCTCGGACGCGGACACCA
AGGAGGTGTTCGCGGGCAAGATTGTGCCTAAGTCTCTGCTGCTCAAGCCGCACCAGAGGGAGAAGATGTC
CATGGAAATATCCATTCACCGCAGCCTCGCCCACCAGCACGTCGTAGGATTCCACGGCTTTTTCGAGGAC
AACGACTTCGTGTTCGTGGTGTTGGAGCTCTGCCGCCGGAGGTCTCTCCTGGAGCTGCACAAGAGGAGGA
AAGCCCTGACTGAGCCTGAGGCCCGATACTACCTACGGCAAATTGTGCTTGGCTGCCAGTACCTGCACCG
AAACCGAGTTATTCATCGAGACCTCAAGCTGGGCAACCTTTTCCTGAATGAAGATCTGGAGGTGAAAATA
GGGGATTTTGGACTGGCAACCAAAGTCGAATATGACGGGGAGAGGAAGAAGACCCTGTGTGGGACTCCTA
ATTACATAGCTCCCGAGGTGCTGAGCAAGAAAGGGCACAGTTTCGAGGTGGATGTGTGGTCCATTGGGTG
TATCATGTATACCTTGTTAGTGGGCAAACCACCTTTTGAGACTTCTTGCCTAAAAGAGACCTACCTCCGG
ATCAAGAAGAATGAATACAGTATTCCCAAGCACATCAACCCCGTGGCCGCCTCCCTCATCCAGAAGATGC
TTCAGACAGATCCCACTGCCCGCCCAACCATTAACGAGCTGCTTAATGACGAGTTCTTTACTTCTGGCTA
TATCCCTGCCCGTCTCCCCATCACCTGCCTGACCATTCCACCAAGGTTTTCGATTGCTCCCAGCAGCCTG
GACCCCAGCAACCGGAAGCCCCTCACAGTCCTCAATAAAGGCTTGGAGAACCCCCTGCCTGAGCGTCCCC
GGGAAAAAGAAGAACCAGTGGTTCGAGAGACAGGTGAGGTGGTCGACTGCCACCTCAGTGACATGCTGCA
GCAGCTGCACAGTGTCAATGCCTCCAAGCCCTCGGAGCGTGGGCTGGTCAGGCAAGAGGAGGCTGAGGAT
CCTGCCTGCATCCCCATCTTCTGGGTCAGCAAGTGGGTGGACTATTCGGACAAGTACGGCCTTGGGTATC
AGCTCTGTGATAACAGCGTGGGGGTGCTCTTCAATGACTCAACACGCCTCATCCTCTACAATGATGGTGA
CAGCCTGCAGTACATAGAGCGTGACGGCACTGAGTCCTACCTCACCGTGAGTTCCCATCCCAACTCCTTG
ATGAAGAAGATCACCCTCCTTAAATATTTCCGCAATTACATGAGCGAGCACTTGCTGAAGGCAGGTGCCA
ACATCACGCCGCGCGAAGGTGATGAGCTCGCCCGGCTGCCCTACCTACGGACCTGGTTCCGCACCCGCAG
CGCCATCATCCTGCACCTCAGCAACGGCAGCGTGCAGATCAACTTCTTCCAGGATCACACCAAGCTCATC
TTGTGCCCACTGATGGCAGCCGTGACCTACATCGACGAGAAGCGGGACTTCCGCACATACCGCCTGAGTC
TCCTGGAGGAGTACGGCTGCTGCAAGGAGCTGGCCAGCCGGCTCCGCTACGCCCGCACTATGGTGGACAA
GCTGCTGAGCTCACGCTCGGCCAGCAACCGTCTCAAGGCCTCCTAAAAGCTTCGAATTCTGCAGTCGACG
GTACCGCGGGCCCGGGATCCACCGGATCTAGATAACTGATCATAATCAGCCATACCACATTTGTAGAGGT
TTTACTTGCTTTAAAAAACCTCCCACACCTCCCCCTGAACCTGAAACATAAAATGAATGCAATTGTTGTT
GTTAACTTGTTTATTGCAGCTTATAATGGTTACAAATAAAGCAATAGCATCACAAATTTCACAAATAAAG
CATTTTTTTCACTGCATTCTAGTTGTGGTTTGTCCAAACTCATCAATGTATCTTAACGCGTAAATTGTAA
GCGTTAATATTTTGTTAAAATTCGCGTTAAATTTTTGTTAAATCAGCTCATTTTTTAACCAATAGGCCGA
AATCGGCAAAATCCCTTATAAATCAAAAGAATAGACCGAGATAGGGT
[37 nt withheld, positions 3758-3794]
AAAGAACGTGGACTCCAACGTCAAAGG
[49 nt withheld, positions 3822-3870]
T
[91 nt withheld, positions 3872-3962]
G
[124 nt withheld, positions 3964-4087]
CAGGTGGCACTTTTCGGGGAAATGTGCGCGGAACCCCTATTTGTTTATTTTTCTAAATACATTCAAATAT
GTATCCGCTCATGAGACAATAACCCTGATAAATGCTTCAATAATATTGAAAAAGGAAGAGTCCTGAGGCG
GAAAGAACCAGCTGTGGAATGTGTGTCAGTTAGGGTGTGGAAAGTCCCCAGGCTCCCCAGCAGGCAGAAG
TATGCAAAGCATGCATCTCAATTAGTCAGCAACCAGGTGTGGAAAGTCCCCAGGCTCCCCAGCAGGCAGA
AGTATGCAAAGCATGCATCTCAATTAGTCAGCAACCATAGTCCCGCCCCTAACTCCGCCCATCCCGCCCC
TAACTCCGCCCAGTTCCGCCCATTCTCCGCCCCATGGCTGACTAATTTTTTTTATTTATGCAGAGGCCGA
GGCCGCCTCGGCCTCTGAGCTATTCCAGAAGTAGTGAGGAGGCTTTTTTGGAGGCCTAGGCTTTTGCAAA
GATCGATCAAGAGACAGGATGAGGATCGTTTCGCATGATTGAACAAGATGGATTGCACGCAGGTTCTCCG
GCCGCTTGGGTGGAGAGGCTATTCGGCTATGACTGGGCACAACAGACAATCGGCTGCTCTGATGCCGCCG
TGTTCCGGCTGTCAGCGCAGGGGCGCCCGGTTCTTTTTGTCAAGACCGACCTGTCCGGTGCCCTGAATGA
ACTGCAAGACGAGGCAGCGCGGCTATCGTGGCTGGCCACGACGGGCGTTCCTTGCGCAGCTGTGCTCGAC
GTTGTCACTGAAGCGGGAAGGGACTGGCTGCTATTGGGCGAAGTGCCGGGGCAGGATCTCCTGTCATCTC
ACCTTGCTCCTGCCGAGAAAGTATCCATCATGGCTGATGCAATGCGGCGGCTGCATACGCTTGATCCGGC
TACCTGCCCATTCGACCACCAAGCGAAACATCGCATCGAGCGAGCACGTACTCGGATGGAAGCCGGTCTT
GTCGATCAGGATGATCTGGACGAAGAGCATCAGGGGCTCGCGCCAGCCGAACTGTTCGCCAGGCTCAAGG
CGAGCATGCCCGACGGCGAGGATCTCGTCGTGACCCATGGCGATGCCTGCTTGCCGAATATCATGGTGGA
AAATGGCCGCTTTTCTGGATTCATCGACTGTGGCCGGCTGGGTGTGGCGGACCGCTATCAGGACATAGCG
TTGGCTACCCGTGATATTGCTGAAGAGCTTGGCGGCGAATGGGCTGACCGCTTCCTCGTGCTTTACGGTA
TCGCCGCTCCCGATTCGCAGCGCATCGCCTTCTATCGCCTTCTTGACGAGTTCTTCTGAGCGGGACTCTG
GGGTTCGAAATGACCGACCAAGCGACGCCCAACCTGCCATCACGAGATTTCGATTCCACCGCCGCCTTCT
ATGAAAGGTTGGGCTTCGGAATCGTTTTCCGGGACGCCGGCTGGATGATCCTCCAGCGCGGGGATCTCAT
GCTGGAGTTCTTCGCCCACCCTAGGGGGAGGCTAACTGAAACACGGAAGGAGACAATACCGGAAGGAACC
CGCGCTATGACGGCAATAAAAAGACAGAATAAAACGCACGGTGTTGGGTCGTTTGTTCATAAACGCGGGG
TTCGGTCCCAGGGCTGGCACTCTGTCGATACCCCACCGAGACCCCATTGGGGCCAATACGCCCGCGTTTC
TTCCTTTTCCCCACCCCACCCCCCAAGTTCGGGTGAAGGCCCAGGGCTCGCAGCCAACGTCGGGGCGGCA
GGCCCTGCCATAGCCTCAGGTTACTCATATATACTTTAGATTGATTTAAAACTTCATTTTTAATTTAAAA
GGATCTAGGTGAAGATCCTTTTTGATAATCTCATGACCAAAATCCCTTAACGTGAGTTTTCGTTCCACTG
AGCGTCAGACCCCGTAGAAAAGATCAAAGGATCTTCTTGAGATCCTTTTTTTCTGCGCGTAATCTGCTGC
TTGCAAACAAAAAAACCACCGCTACCAGCGGTGGTTTGTTTGCCGGATCAAGAGCTACCAACTCTTTTTC
CGAAGGTAACTGGCTTCAGCAGAGCGCAGATACCAAATACTGTCCTTCTAGTGTAGCCGTAGTTAGGCCA
CCACTTCAAGAACTCTGTAGCACCGCCTACATACCTCGCTCTGCTAATCCTGTTACCAGTGGCTGCTGCC
AGTGGCGATAAGTCGTGTCTTACCGGGTTGGACTCAAGACGATAGTTACCGGATAAGGCGCAGCGGTCGG
GCTGAACGGGGGGTTCGTGCACACAGCCCAGCTTGGAGCGAACGACCTACACCGAACTGAGATACCTACA
GCGTGAGCTATGAGAAAGCGCCACGCTTCCCGAAGGGAGAAAGGCGGACAGGTATCCGGTAAGCGGCAGG
GTCGGAACAGGAGAGCGCACGAGGGAGCTTCCAGGGGGAAACGCCTGGTATCTTTATAGTCCTGTCGGGT
TTCGCCACCTCTGACTTGAGCGTCGATTTTTGTGATGCTCGTCAGGGGGGCGGAGCCTATGGAAAAACGC
CAGCAACGCGGCCTTTTTACGGTTCCTGGCCTTTTGCTGGCCTTTTGCTCACATGTTCTTTCCTGCGTTA
TCCCCTGATTCTGTGGATAACCGTATTACCGCCATGCAT
Features (pLannotate 1.2.2; 19 found; start..end, strand, type, name):
     61..364     +  enhancer       CMV enhancer: human cytomegalovirus immediate early enhancer
    365..568     +  promoter       CMV promoter: human cytomegalovirus (CMV) immediate early promoter
    604..663     +  CDS            Gap43 (fragment): NEUM_RAT - Experimental evidence at protein level: Swiss-Prot protein existence level 1. This protein is associated with nerve growth. It is a major component of the motile 'growth cones' that form the tips of elongating axons. Plays a role in axonal and dendritic filopodia induction (By similarity). From Rattus norvegicus (Rat).
    670..1377    +  CDS            mCherry: mCherry is a basic (constitutively fluorescent) red fluorescent protein published in 2004, derived from Discosoma sp.. It is reported to be a very rapidly-maturing monomer with low acid sensitivity.
   1404..1422    +  misc_feature   MCS (fragment): pBluescript multiple cloning site
   1423..1442    +  CDS            capTEV™ (fragment): composite tag for in vivo biotinylation, TEV protease cleavage, and 6xHis tagging
   1456..1500    +  CDS            S-Tag: affinity and epitope tag derived from pancreatic ribonuclease A
   1525..3333    +  CDS            PLK1: PLK1_HUMAN - Also known as PLK. Experimental evidence at protein level: Swiss-Prot protein existence level 1. Serine/threonine-protein kinase that performs several important functions throughout M phase of the cell cycle, including the regulation of centrosome maturation and spindle assembly, the removal of cohesins from chromosome arms, the inactivation of anaphase- promoting complex/cyclosome (APC/C) inhibitors, and the regulation of mitotic exit and cytokinesis. Polo-like kinase proteins acts by binding and phosphorylating proteins are that already phosphorylated on a specific motif recogni
   3337..3380    +  misc_feature   MCS (fragment): multiple cloning site
   3397..3481    +  CDS            large T antigen (fragment): large T antigen from SV40 (simian virus 40)
   3504..3625    +  polyA_signal   SV40 poly(A) signal: SV40 polyadenylation signal
   3659..4087    -  rep_origin     f1 ori (sequence partly withheld): f1 bacteriophage origin of replication; arrow indicates direction of (+) strand synthesis
   4114..4218    +  promoter       AmpR promoter: bla
   4220..4577    +  promoter       SV40 promoter: SV40 enhancer and early promoter
   4612..5406    +  CDS            NeoR/KanR: aminoglycoside phosphotransferase from Tn5; aph(3')-II (or nptII); confers resistance to neomycin, kanamycin, and G418 (Geneticin®)
   5427..5579    +  CDS            ble (fragment): BLE_KLEPN - Experimental evidence at protein level: Swiss-Prot protein existence level 1. Binding protein with a strong affinity to the bleomycin family of antibiotics. Binds to CL990; an antimitotic-antibiotic compound. From Klebsiella pneumoniae.
   5638..5685    +  polyA_signal   HSV TK poly(A) signal: herpes simplex virus thymidine kinase polyadenylation signal (Cole and Stacy, 1985)
   5776..5792    -  polyA_signal   bGH poly(A) signal (fragment): bovine growth hormone polyadenylation signal
   6014..6602    +  rep_origin     ori: high-copy-number ColE1/pMB1/pBR322/pUC origin of replication
