[The description below was written by a language model from this plasmid's Addgene catalogue record and pLannotate feature annotations shown in this document.]
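Description:
pTK24 is a mammalian expression plasmid built on the pEGFP-C1 backbone, in which the original EGFP has been replaced by a membrane-targeted mCherry module fused to human PLK1 (Polo-like kinase 1). It replicates in E. coli from a high-copy ColE1/pUC-type origin and also carries an f1 phage origin. A single NeoR/KanR (Tn5 aminoglycoside phosphotransferase) cassette provides selection in both hosts. A bacterial promoter gives kanamycin resistance in bacteria, while the SV40 enhancer/early promoter and HSV TK polyadenylation signal give G418 resistance in mammalian cells. The short ble, bGH poly(A) and SV40 large T antigen fragments in the annotation look like backbone remnants rather than functional parts.

The expression cassette is driven by the CMV immediate-early enhancer and promoter and terminated by the SV40 poly(A) signal. The open reading frame begins with a short N-terminal fragment of rat Gap43 (neuromodulin), which corresponds to the "Mem" element in the catalogue entry and is commonly used to anchor fusion proteins at the plasma membrane. It is followed by mCherry, a TEV protease cleavage site, an S-tag for affinity capture or detection, and then the roughly 1.8 kb PLK1 coding sequence cloned between XhoI and HindIII sites. The product is therefore a red fluorescent, membrane-tethered version of this mitotic serine/threonine kinase.

The record does not state an explicit purpose. However, the design and the associated study on signals that control spindle position and orientation suggest use in ectopically targeting Plk1 to the cell cortex. This would allow the effect of local kinase activity on cortical spindle-positioning factors to be tested in transiently or stably transfected human cells.
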