Addgene plasmid #37406: pTK24
Depositing lab: Iain Cheeseman. Depositing organization: Whitehead Institute for Biomedical Research. Publication: Chromosome- and spindle-pole-derived signals generate an intrinsic code for spindle position and orientation. Kiyomitsu T, Cheeseman IM. Nat Cell Biol. 2012 Feb 12;14(3):311-7. doi: 10.1038/ncb2440. PubMed 22327364.
Backbone
  Vector backbone: pEGFP-C1
  Vector type: Mammalian Expression
  Selectable markers: Neomycin (select with G418)
Growth in bacteria
  Bacterial resistance: Kanamycin, 50 μg/mL
  Growth temperature: 37°C
  Growth strain: DH5alpha
  Copy number: Unknown
Gene/Insert
  Gene/Insert name: Plk1
  Species: H. sapiens (human)
  Insert size (bp): 1812
  Entrez Gene: PLK1 (a.k.a. PLK, STPK13)
  Tag / fusion protein: Mem-mCherry (N terminal on insert); TEV (N terminal on insert); S-tag (N terminal on insert)
  Cloning method: Restriction Enzyme; 5′ cloning site XhoI (not destroyed); 3′ cloning site HindIII (not destroyed)
  Sequencing primers: 5′ GGCATGGACGAGCTGTACAAG; 3′ GCATTCATTTTATGTTTCAGG
Terms and licenses: Academic/Nonprofit Terms; Industry Terms: Not Available to Industry
How to cite: pTK24 was a gift from Iain Cheeseman (Addgene plasmid # 37406 ; http://n2t.net/addgene:37406 ; RRID:Addgene_37406)
