>Addgene plasmid #37406 | pTK24 | addgene partial sequence | sequence record 48370 | mCherry-F 5'-ccccgtaatgcagaagaaga-3'
GGATGTACCCCGAGGACGGCGCCCTGAAGGGCGAGATCAAGCAGAGGCTGAAGCTGAAGGACGGCGGCCA
CTACGACGCTGAGGTCAAGACCACCTACAAGGCCAAGAAGCCCGTGCAGCTGCCCGGCGCCTACAACGTC
AACATCAAGTTGGACATCACCTCCCACAACGAGGACTACACCATCGTGGAACAGTACGAACGCGCCGAGG
GCCGCCACTCCACCGGCGGCATGGACGAGCTGTACAAGTCCGGAGGGGATCGGTGGAGCTCCACCGGTGG
CGGCCGCTCTAGAGAGAATCTTTATTTTCAGGGCGCCGCCAAATTCAAAGAAACCGCTGCTGCTAAATTC
GAACGCCAGCACATGGACAGCGGAGGTGGAGGTACTAGTCTCGAGATGAGTGCTGCAGTGACTGCAGGGA
AGCTGGCACGGGCACCGGCCGACCCTGGGAAAGCCGGGGTCCCCGGAGTTGCAGCTCCCGGAGCTCCGGC
GGCGGCTCCACCGGCGAAAGAGATCCCGGAGGTCCTAGTGGACCCACGCAGCCGGCGGCGCTATGTGCGG
GGCCGCTTTTTGGGCAAGGGCGGCTTTGCCAAGTGCTTCGAGATCTCGGACGCGGACACCAAGGAGGTGT
TCGCGGGCAAGATTGTGCCTAAGTCTCTGCTGCTCAAGCCGCACCAGAGGGAGAAGATGTCCATGGAAAT
ATCCATTCACCGCAGCCTCGCCCACCAGCACGTCGTAGGATTCCACGGCTTTTTCGAGGACAACGACTTC
GTGTTCGTGGTGTTGGAGCTCTGCCGCCGGAGGTCTCTCCTGGAGCTGCACAAGAGGAGGAAAGCCCTGA
CTGAGCCTGAGGCCCGATACTACCTACGGCAAATTGTGCTTGGCTGCCAGTACCTGCACCGAAACCGA
